>Addgene plasmid #103884 | SCRIB_PDZ_2 | addgene full sequence | sequence record 199735 | Addgene NGS Result
TTGACAATTAATCATCGGCTCGTATAATGTGTGGAATTGTGAGCGGATAACAATTTCACACAGGAAACAG
TATTCATGTCCCCTATACTAGGTTATTGGAAAATTAAGGGCCTTGTGCAACCCACTCGACTTCTTTTGGA
ATATCTTGAAGAAAAATATGAAGAGCATTTGTATGAGCGCGATGAAGGTGATAAATGGCGAAACAAAAAG
TTTGAATTGGGTTTGGAGTTTCCCAATCTTCCTTATTATATTGATGGTGATGTTAAATTAACACAGTCTA
TGGCCATCATACGTTATATAGCTGACAAGCACAACATGTTGGGTGGTTGTCCAAAAGAGCGTGCAGAGAT
TTCAATGCTTGAAGGAGCGGTTTTGGATATTAGATACGGTGTTTCGAGAATTGCATATAGTAAAGACTTT
GAAACTCTCAAAGTTGATTTTCTTAGCAAGCTACCTGAAATGCTGAAAATGTTCGAAGATCGTTTATGTC
ATAAAACATATTTAAATGGTGATCATGTAACCCATCCTGACTTCATGTTGTATGACGCTCTTGATGTTGT
TTTATACATGGACCCAATGTGCCTGGATGCGTTCCCAAAATTAGTTTGTTTTAAAAAACGTATTGAAGCT
ATCCCACAAATTGATAAGTACTTGAAATCCAGCAAGTATATAGCATGGCCTTTGCAGGGCTGGCAAGCCA
CGTTTGGTGGTGGCGACCATCCTCCAAAATCGGATCTGGTTCCGCGTGGATCCCCAGGAATTCCCGGGCC
CCTCCGTCAGCGCCACGTGGCCTGCCTGGCACGCAGCGAGAGGGGGCTGGGCTTCAGCATTGCTGGTGGG
AAAGGCTCCACACCCTACAGGGCTGGTGATGCGGGCATCTTCGTCTCCCGCATTGCCGAGGGCGGTGCTG
CTCACCGCGCGGGCACACTGCAGGTTGGCGACCGCGTCCTCTCTATTAATGGAGTGGACGTGACTGAGGC
CAGGCATGACCACGCCGTCTCCCTGCTGACCGCTGCCTCCCCCACCATCGCCCTGCTGTTGGAGCGGGAG
GCTGGGGGCCCTCTTCCTCCCAGCCCTCTGCCACATTCCTCACCCCCCACCGCTGCTGTTGCCACCACCA
GCATAACCACTGCCACCCCCGGGTCGACTCGAGCGGCCGCATCGTGACTGACTGACGATCTGCCTCGCGC
GTTTCGGTGATGACGGTGAAAACCTCTGACACATGCAGCTCCCGGAGACGGTCACAGCTTGTCTGTAAGC
GGATGCCGGGAGCAGACAAGCCCGTCAGGGCGCGTCAGCGGGTGTTGGCGGGTGTCGGGGCGCAGCCATG
ACCCAGTCACGTAGCGATAGCGGAGTGTATAATTCTTGAAGACGAAAGGGCCTCGTGATACGCCTATTTT
TATAGGTTAATGTCATGATAATAATGGTTTCTTAGACGTCAGGTGGCACTTTTCGGGGAAATGTGCGCGG
AACCCCTATTTGTTTATTTTTCTAAATACATTCAAATATGTATCCGCTCATGAGACAATAACCCTGATAA
ATGCTTCAATAATATTGAAAAAGGAAGAGTATGAGTATTCAACATTTCCGTGTCGCCCTTATTCCCTTTT
TTGCGGCATTTTGCCTTCCTGTTTTTGCTCACCCAGAAACGCTGGTGAAAGTAAAAGATGCTGAAGATCA
GTTGGGTGCACGAGTGGGTTACATCGAACTGGATCTCAACAGCGGTAAGATCCTTGAGAGTTTTCGCCCC
GAAGAACGTTTTCCAATGATGAGCACTTTTAAAGTTCTGCTATGTGGCGCGGTATTATCCCGTGTTGACG
CCGGGCAAGAGCAACTCGGTCGCCGCATACACTATTCTCAGAATGACTTGGTTGAGTACTCACCAGTCAC
AGAAAAGCATCTTACGGATGGCATGACAGTAAGAGAATTATGCAGTGCTGCCATAACCATGAGTGATAAC
ACTGCGGCCAACTTACTTCTGACAACGATCGGAGGACCGAAGGAGCTAACCGCTTTTTTGCACAACATGG
GGGATCATGTAACTCGCCTTGATCGTTGGGAACCGGAGCTGAATGAAGCCATACCAAACGACGAGCGTGA
CACCACGATGCCTGCAGCAATGGCAACAACGTTGCGCAAACTATTAACTGGCGAACTACTTACTCTAGCT
TCCCGGCAACAATTAATAGACTGGATGGAGGCGGATAAAGTTGCAGGACCACTTCTGCGCTCGGCCCTTC
CGGCTGGCTGGTTTATTGCTGATAAATCTGGAGCCGGTGAGCGTGGGTCTCGCGGTATCATTGCAGCACT
GGGGCCAGATGGTAAGCCCTCCCGTATCGTAGTTATCTACACGACGGGGAGTCAGGCAACTATGGATGAA
CGAAATAGACAGATCGCTGAGATAGGTGCCTCACTGATTAAGCATTGGTAACTGTCAGACCAAGTTTACT
CATATATACTTTAGATTGATTTAAAACTTCATTTTTAATTTAAAAGGATCTAGGTGAAGATCCTTTTTGA
TAATCTCATGACCAAAATCCCTTAACGTGAGTTTTCGTTCCACTGAGCGTCAGACCCCGTAGAAAAGATC
AAAGGATCTTCTTGAGATCCTTTTTTTCTGCGCGTAATCTGCTGCTTGCAAACAAAAAAACCACCGCTAC
CAGCGGTGGTTTGTTTGCCGGATCAAGAGCTACCAACTCTTTTTCCGAAGGTAACTGGCTTCAGCAGAGC
GCAGATACCAAATACTGTCCTTCTAGTGTAGCCGTAGTTAGGCCACCACTTCAAGAACTCTGTAGCACCG
CCTACATACCTCGCTCTGCTAATCCTGTTACCAGTGGCTGCTGCCAGTGGCGATAAGTCGTGTCTTACCG
GGTTGGACTCAAGACGATAGTTACCGGATAAGGCGCAGCGGTCGGGCTGAACGGGGGGTTCGTGCACACA
GCCCAGCTTGGAGCGAACGACCTACACCGAACTGAGATACCTACAGCGTGAGCTATGAGAAAGCGCCACG
CTTCCCGAAGGGAGAAAGGCGGACAGGTATCCGGTAAGCGGCAGGGTCGGAACAGGAGAGCGCACGAGGG
AGCTTCCAGGGGGAAACGCCTGGTATCTTTATAGTCCTGTCGGGTTTCGCCACCTCTGACTTGAGCGTCG
ATTTTTGTGATGCTCGTCAGGGGGGCGGAGCCTATGGAAAAACGCCAGCAACGCGGCCTTTTTACGGTTC
CTGGCCTTTTGCTGGCCTTTTGCTCACATGTTCTTTCCTGCGTTATCCCCTGATTCTGTGGATAACCGTA
TTACCGCCTTTGAGTGAGCTGATACCGCTCGCCGCAGCCGAACGACCGAGCGCAGCGAGTCAGTGAGCGA
GGAAGCGGAAGAGCGCCTGATGCGGTATTTTCTCCTTACGCATCTGTGCGGTATTTCACACCGCATAAAT
TCCGACACCATCGAATGGCGCAAAACCTTTCGCGGTATGGCATGATAGCGCCCGGAAGAGAGTCAATTCA
GGGTGGTGAATGTGAAACCAGTAACGTTATACGATGTCGCAGAGTATGCCGGTGTCTCTTATCAGACCGT
TTCCCGCGTGGTGAACCAGGCCAGCCACGTTTCTGCGAAAACGCGGGAAAAAGTGGAAGCGGCGATGGCG
GAGCTGAATTACATTCCCAACCGCGTGGCACAACAACTGGCGGGCAAACAGTCGTTGCTGATTGGCGTTG
CCACCTCCAGTCTGGCCCTGCACGCGCCGTCGCAAATTGTCGCGGCGATTAAATCTCGCGCCGATCAACT
GGGTGCCAGCGTGGTGGTGTCGATGGTAGAACGAAGCGGCGTCGAAGCCTGTAAAGCGGCGGTGCACAAT
CTTCTCGCGCAACGCGTCAGTGGGCTGATCATTAACTATCCGCTGGATGACCAGGATGCCATTGCTGTGG
AAGCTGCCTGCACTAATGTTCCGGCGTTATTTCTTGATGTCTCTGACCAGACACCCATCAACAGTATTAT
TTTCTCCCATGAAGACGGTACGCGACTGGGCGTGGAGCATCTGGTCGCATTGGGTCACCAGCAAATCGCG
CTGTTAGCGGGCCCATTAAGTTCTGTCTCGGCGCGTCTGCGTCTGGCTGGCTGGCATAAATATCTCACTC
GCAATCAAATTCAGCCGATAGCGGAACGGGAAGGCGACTGGAGTGCCATGTCCGGTTTTCAACAAACCAT
GCAAATGCTGAATGAGGGCATCGTTCCCACTGCGATGCTGGTTGCCAACGATCAGATGGCGCTGGGCGCA
ATGCGCGCCATTACCGAGTCCGGGCTGCGCGTTGGTGCGGATATCTCGGTAGTGGGATACGACGATACCG
AAGACAGCTCATGTTATATCCCGCCGTTAACCACCATCAAACAGGATTTTCGCCTGCTGGGGCAAACCAG
CGTGGACCGCTTGCTGCAACTCTCTCAGGGCCAGGCGGTGAAGGGCAATCAGCTGTTGCCCGTCTCACTG
GTGAAAAGAAAAACCACCCTGGCGCCCAATACGCAAACCGCCTCTCCCCGCGCGTTGGCCGATTCATTAA
TGCAGCTGGCACGACAGGTTTCCCGACTGGAAAGCGGGCAGTGAGCGCAACGCAATTAATGTAAGTTAGC
TCACTCATTAGGCACCCCAGGCTTTACACTTTATGCTTCCGGCTCGTATGTTGTGTGGAATTGTGAGCGG
ATAACAATTTCACACAGGAAACAGCTATGACCATGATTACGGATTCACTGGCCGTCGTTTTACAACGTCG
TGACTGGGAAAACCCTGGCGTTACCCAACTTAATCGCCTTGCAGCACATCCCCCTTTCGCCAGCTGGCGT
AATAGCGAAGAGGCCCGCACCGATCGCCCTTCCCAACAGTTGCGCAGCCTGAATGGCGAATGGCGCTTTG
CCTGGTTTCCGGCACCAGAAGCGGTGCCGGAAAGCTGGCTGGAGTGCGATCTTCCTGAGGCCGATACTGT
CGTCGTCCCCTCAAACTGGCAGATGCACGGTTACGATGCGCCCATCTACACCAACGTGACCTATCCCATT
ACGGTCAATCCGCCGTTTGTTCCCACGGAGAATCCGACGGGTTGTTACTCGCTCACATTTAATGTTGATG
AAAGCTGGCTACAGGAAGGCCAGACGCGAATTATTTTTGATGGCGTTGGAATTAGCTTATCGACTGCACG
GTGCACCAATGCTTCTGGCGTCAGGCAGCCATCGGAAGCTGTGGTATGGCTGTGCAGGTCGTAAATCACT
GCATAATTCGTGTCGCTCAAGGCGCACTCCCGTTCTGGATAATGTTTTTTGCGCCGACATCATAACGGTT
CTGGCAAATATTCTGAAATGAGCTG
Features (pLannotate 1.2.2; 17 found; start..end, strand, type, name):
      1..29      +  promoter       tac promoter: strong E. coli promoter; hybrid between the trp and lac UV5 promoters
     37..53      +  protein_bind   lac operator: The lac repressor binds to the lac operator to inhibit transcription in E. coli. This inhibition can be relieved by adding lactose or isopropyl-β-D-thiogalactopyranoside (IPTG). lac repressor encoded by lacI
     76..729     +  CDS            GST26_SCHJA: Experimental evidence at protein level: Swiss-Prot protein existence level 1. GST isoenzymes appear to play a central role in the parasite detoxification system. Other functions are also suspected including a role in increasing the solubility of haematin in the parasite gut. From Schistosoma japonicum (Blood fluke).
    706..1143    +  CDS            SCRIB (fragment): SCRIB_HUMAN - Also known as CRIB1, KIAA0147, LAP4, SCRB1, VARTUL. Experimental evidence at protein level: Swiss-Prot protein existence level 1. Scaffold protein involved in different aspects of polarized cell differentiation regulating epithelial and neuronal morphogenesis and T-cell polarization (PubMed:15182672, PubMed:16344308, PubMed:19041750, PubMed:18716323, PubMed:18641685, PubMed:16965391, PubMed:27380321). Via its interaction with CRTAM, required for the late phase polarization of a subset of CD4+ T-cells, which in turn regulates TCR-mediated proliferation and IFNG and IL22 production
   1180..1219    +  CDS            rop (fragment): Rop protein, which maintains plasmids at low copy number; rop
   1321..1361    +  misc_feature   bom (fragment): basis of mobility region from pBR322
   1466..1570    +  promoter       AmpR promoter: bla
   1571..2431    +  CDS            AmpR: β-lactamase; bla; confers resistance to ampicillin, carbenicillin, and related antibiotics
   2602..3190    +  rep_origin     ori: high-copy-number ColE1/pMB1/pBR322/pUC origin of replication
   3376..3427    -  misc_feature   bom (fragment): basis of mobility region from pBR322
   3434..3511    +  promoter       lacI promoter: lacI
   3512..4594    +  CDS            lacI: lac repressor; lacI; The lac repressor binds to the lac operator to inhibit transcription in E. coli. This inhibition can be relieved by adding lactose or isopropyl-β-D-thiogalactopyranoside (IPTG).
   4607..4628    +  protein_bind   CAP binding site: CAP binding activates transcription in the presence of cAMP. E. coli catabolite activator protein
   4643..4673    +  promoter       lac promoter: promoter for the E. coli lac operon
   4681..4697    +  protein_bind   lac operator: The lac repressor binds to the lac operator to inhibit transcription in E. coli. This inhibition can be relieved by adding lactose or isopropyl-β-D-thiogalactopyranoside (IPTG). lac repressor encoded by lacI
   4717..4890    +  CDS            lacZα: LacZα fragment of β-galactosidase; lacZ fragment
   5154..5270    -  CDS            yciV (fragment): RNAAM_ECOLI - Also known as trpH From Escherichia coli (strain K12).
