[The description below was written by a language model from this plasmid's Addgene catalogue record and pLannotate feature annotations shown in this document.]
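Description:
SCRIB_PDZ_2 is a bacterial expression plasmid built on the pGEX-6P-1 backbone for producing and purifying the second PDZ domain of human Scribble (SCRIB), a scaffold protein involved in cell polarity. The sequenced plasmid is 5,345 nt. It replicates in E. coli from a ColE1/pMB1-type origin and is selected with ampicillin through the β-lactamase (AmpR) gene and its own promoter. Short rop and bom fragments are pBR322-derived remnants of the backbone. The same appears to apply to the lac promoter/operator, lacZα segment and small yciV fragment annotated downstream of lacI.

The expression cassette is driven by the tac promoter, a strong trp/lac hybrid, followed by a lac operator. The plasmid also carries lacI with its own promoter, so the lac repressor keeps transcription off until it is induced with IPTG, independently of the host strain's repressor level. The open reading frame begins with Schistosoma japonicum glutathione S-transferase (GST), supplied by the backbone as an N-terminal tag, and continues into a SCRIB fragment of roughly 440 nt that covers the PDZ2 domain. The annotated boundaries of GST and SCRIB overlap slightly, which probably reflects the automated annotation of the junction rather than a real feature. No protease cleavage site is annotated in the linker, and the restriction sites used for cloning are not recorded.

The GST fusion allows affinity purification on glutathione resin and often improves solubility of small domains. According to the record, the plasmid was made for expression and purification of the Scribble PDZ2 domain, and the associated work mapped peptide-binding specificity across the PDZ domain family.
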