Addgene plasmid #103884: SCRIB_PDZ_2
Purpose: Protein expression and purification of Scribble PDZ2 domain
Depositing lab: Sachdev Sidhu. Depositing organization: University of Toronto. Publication: A specificity map for the PDZ domain family. Tonikian R, Zhang Y, Sazinsky SL, Currell B, Yeh JH, Reva B, Held HA, Appleton BA, Evangelista M, Wu Y, Xin X, Chan AC, Seshagiri S, Lasky LA, Sander C, Boone C, Bader GD, Sidhu SS. PLoS Biol. 2008 Sep 30;6(9):e239. doi: 10.1371/journal.pbio.0060239. PubMed 18828675.
Backbone
  Vector backbone: pGEX-6P-1
  Backbone size w/o insert (bp): 4984
  Vector type: Bacterial Expression
Growth in bacteria
  Bacterial resistance: Ampicillin, 100 μg/mL
  Growth temperature: 37°C
  Growth strain: DH5alpha
  Copy number: Unknown
Gene/Insert
  Gene/Insert name: SCRIB (alt name: Scribble PDZ2)
  Species: H. sapiens (human)
  Entrez Gene: SCRIB (a.k.a. CRIB1, SCRB1, SCRIB1, Vartul, oSCRIB)
  Promoter: tac
  Tag / fusion protein: GST (N terminal on backbone)
  Cloning method: Restriction Enzyme; 5′ cloning site unknown (unknown if destroyed); 3′ cloning site unknown (unknown if destroyed)
  Sequencing primers: 5′ pGEX Fwd
Terms and licenses: Academic/Nonprofit Terms; Industry Terms: Not Available to Industry
How to cite: SCRIB_PDZ_2 was a gift from Sachdev Sidhu (Addgene plasmid # 103884 ; http://n2t.net/addgene:103884 ; RRID:Addgene_103884)
